Addgene plasmid #165129: EGFP-Orf9b L52D
Purpose: mammalian expression and localization
Depositing lab: Bruno Antonny. Depositing organization: CNRS UMR 7275, Institut de Pharmacologie Moleculaire et Cellulaire (IPMC). Publication: A comprehensive library of fluorescent constructs of SARS-CoV-2 proteins and their initial characterisation in different cell types. Miserey-Lenkei S, Trajkovic K, D'Ambrosio JM, Patel AJ, Copic A, Mathur P, Schauer K, Goud B, Albanese V, Gautier R, Subra M, Kovacs D, Barelli H, Antonny B. Biol Cell. 2021 Jul;113(7):311-328. doi: 10.1111/boc.202000158. Epub 2021 May 10. PubMed 33666950.
Backbone
  Vector backbone: pEGFPC1
  Backbone manufacturer: Clontech
  Backbone size w/o insert (bp): 4700
  Vector type: Mammalian Expression
  Selectable markers: Neomycin (select with G418)
Growth in bacteria
  Bacterial resistance: Kanamycin, 50 μg/mL
  Growth temperature: 37°C
  Growth strain: DH5alpha
  Copy number: High Copy
Gene/Insert
  Gene/Insert name: Orf9b L52D
  Species: codon optimized SARS-COV-2
  Insert size (bp): 290
  Promoter: CMV
  Tag / fusion protein: EGFP (N terminal on insert)
  Cloning method: Restriction Enzyme; 5′ cloning site EcoRI (not destroyed); 3′ cloning site BamHI (not destroyed)
  Sequencing primers: 5′ AACGAGAAGCGCGATCA; 3′ TATGTTTCAGGTTCAGG
Resource information
  A portion of this plasmid was derived from a plasmid made by: Inserts were prepared by PCR with templates that have been published elsewhere: Gordon et al., 2020a.
Terms and licenses: Academic/Nonprofit Terms; Industry Terms: Not Available to Industry
Depositor comments: Please visit https://www.biorxiv.org/content/10.1101/2020.12.19.423586v1 for BioRxiv preprint. bioRxiv 2020.12.19.423586v1
How to cite: EGFP-Orf9b L52D was a gift from Bruno Antonny (Addgene plasmid # 165129 ; http://n2t.net/addgene:165129 ; RRID:Addgene_165129)
