[The description below was written by a language model from this plasmid's Addgene catalogue record and pLannotate feature annotations shown in this document.]
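Description:
EGFP-Orf9b L52D is a mammalian expression plasmid built on the Clontech pEGFP-C1 backbone and encodes a fusion of EGFP to the SARS-CoV-2 accessory protein Orf9b carrying an L52D point substitution. The roughly 290 bp codon-optimized Orf9b insert was cloned between the EcoRI and BamHI sites of the multiple cloning site, both of which are retained. It therefore lies downstream of EGFP, separated by a short linker derived from the cloning site, and the fluorescent protein sits at the N terminus of the viral protein. Transcription is driven by the human cytomegalovirus immediate early enhancer and promoter, which span the numbering origin of the circular 5,001 nt sequence, and is terminated by the SV40 polyadenylation signal.

The plasmid is propagated in E. coli at high copy from a ColE1/pUC-type origin and also carries an f1 origin for single-stranded DNA production. A single Tn5 aminoglycoside phosphotransferase gene (NeoR/KanR) provides selection in both hosts. A bacterial promoter upstream of it gives kanamycin resistance in E. coli, while the SV40 enhancer/early promoter and HSV TK polyadenylation signal allow G418 selection of transfected mammalian cells. The short large T antigen, ble and bGH poly(A) fragments in the annotation appear to be backbone remnants or partial matches rather than functional elements.

The stated purpose is mammalian expression and localization. The construct belongs to a library of fluorescently tagged SARS-CoV-2 proteins characterised in different cell types. Orf9b is annotated as an antagonist of host innate immunity that acts on the mitochondrial adapter MAVS, but the record does not state the rationale for the L52D mutation or its effect.
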