Features (pLannotate 1.2.2; 15 found; start..end, strand, type, name):
      1..204     +  promoter       CMV promoter: human cytomegalovirus (CMV) immediate early promoter
    249..965     +  CDS            EGFP: EGFP is a basic (constitutively fluorescent) green fluorescent protein published in 1996, derived from Aequorea victoria. It is reported to be a rapidly-maturing weak dimer with moderate acid sensitivity.
    966..1001    +  misc_feature   MCS (fragment): multiple cloning site
   1002..1292    +  CDS            ORF9B_SARS2: Experimental evidence at protein level: Swiss-Prot protein existence level 1. Plays a role in the inhibition of host innate immune response by targeting the mitochondrial-associated adapter MAVS. Mechanistically, usurps the E3 ligase ITCH to trigger the degradation of MAVS, TRAF3, and TRAF6. In addition, causes mitochondrial elongation by triggering ubiquitination and proteasomal degradation of dynamin- like protein 1/DNM1L. From Severe acute respiratory syndrome coronavirus 2 (2019-nCoV) (SARS-CoV-2).
   1318..1402    +  CDS            large T antigen (fragment): large T antigen from SV40 (simian virus 40)
   1425..1546    +  polyA_signal   SV40 poly(A) signal: SV40 polyadenylation signal
   1580..2008    -  rep_origin     f1 ori (sequence partly withheld): f1 bacteriophage origin of replication; arrow indicates direction of (+) strand synthesis
   2035..2139    +  promoter       AmpR promoter: bla
   2141..2498    +  promoter       SV40 promoter: SV40 enhancer and early promoter
   2533..3327    +  CDS            NeoR/KanR: aminoglycoside phosphotransferase from Tn5; aph(3')-II (or nptII); confers resistance to neomycin, kanamycin, and G418 (Geneticin®)
   3348..3500    +  CDS            ble (fragment): BLE_KLEPN - Experimental evidence at protein level: Swiss-Prot protein existence level 1. Binding protein with a strong affinity to the bleomycin family of antibiotics. Binds to CL990; an antimitotic-antibiotic compound. From Klebsiella pneumoniae.
   3559..3606    +  polyA_signal   HSV TK poly(A) signal: herpes simplex virus thymidine kinase polyadenylation signal (Cole and Stacy, 1985)
   3697..3713    -  polyA_signal   bGH poly(A) signal (fragment): bovine growth hormone polyadenylation signal
   3935..4523    +  rep_origin     ori: high-copy-number ColE1/pMB1/pBR322/pUC origin of replication
   4698..5001    +  enhancer       CMV enhancer: human cytomegalovirus immediate early enhancer
>Addgene plasmid #165129 | EGFP-Orf9b L52D | addgene full sequence | sequence record 325016 | Addgene NGS Result
GTGATGCGGTTTTGGCAGTACATCAATGGGCGTGGATAGCGGTTTGACTCACGGGGATTTCCAAGTCTCC
ACCCCATTGACGTCAATGGGAGTTTGTTTTGGCACCAAAATCAACGGGACTTTCCAAAATGTCGTAACAA
CTCCGCCCCATTGACGCAAATGGGCGGTAGGCGTGTACGGTGGGAGGTCTATATAAGCAGAGCTGGTTTA
GTGAACCGTCAGATCCGCTAGCGCTACCGGTCGCCACCATGGTGAGCAAGGGCGAGGAGCTGTTCACCGG
GGTGGTGCCCATCCTGGTCGAGCTGGACGGCGACGTAAACGGCCACAAGTTCAGCGTGTCCGGCGAGGGC
GAGGGCGATGCCACCTACGGCAAGCTGACCCTGAAGTTCATCTGCACCACCGGCAAGCTGCCCGTGCCCT
GGCCCACCCTCGTGACCACCCTGACCTACGGCGTGCAGTGCTTCAGCCGCTACCCCGACCACATGAAGCA
GCACGACTTCTTCAAGTCCGCCATGCCCGAAGGCTACGTCCAGGAGCGCACCATCTTCTTCAAGGACGAC
GGCAACTACAAGACCCGCGCCGAGGTGAAGTTCGAGGGCGACACCCTGGTGAACCGCATCGAGCTGAAGG
GCATCGACTTCAAGGAGGACGGCAACATCCTGGGGCACAAGCTGGAGTACAACTACAACAGCCACAACGT
CTATATCATGGCCGACAAGCAGAAGAACGGCATCAAGGTGAACTTCAAGATCCGCCACAACATCGAGGAC
GGCAGCGTGCAGCTCGCCGACCACTACCAGCAGAACACCCCCATCGGCGACGGCCCCGTGCTGCTGCCCG
ACAACCACTACCTGAGCACCCAGTCCGCCCTGAGCAAAGACCCCAACGAGAAGCGCGATCACATGGTCCT
GCTGGAGTTCGTGACCGCCGCCGGGATCACTCTCGGCATGGACGAGCTGTACAAGTCCGGACTCAGATCT
CGAGCTCAAGCTTCGAATTCTATGGACCCCAAAATTTCTGAAATGCACCCGGCGCTTCGCTTGGTGGACC
CCCAAATCCAACTCGCTGTCACGCGGATGGAAAACGCAGTAGGACGCGACCAAAATAATGTCGGCCCAAA
AGTGTATCCGATTATCCTCCGCCTTGGCAGTCCCGACAGCCTGAATATGGCCAGAAAGACTCTTAACAGC
CTGGAGGACAAAGCGTTTCAGCTGACCCCCATTGCGGTTCAGATGACTAAGCTGGCGACAACTGAAGAGT
TGCCCGACGAATTTGTGGTAGTAACCGTAAAGTAAGGATCCACCGGATCTAGATAACTGATCATAATCAG
CCATACCACATTTGTAGAGGTTTTACTTGCTTTAAAAAACCTCCCACACCTCCCCCTGAACCTGAAACAT
AAAATGAATGCAATTGTTGTTGTTAACTTGTTTATTGCAGCTTATAATGGTTACAAATAAAGCAATAGCA
TCACAAATTTCACAAATAAAGCATTTTTTTCACTGCATTCTAGTTGTGGTTTGTCCAAACTCATCAATGT
ATCTTAACGCGTAAATTGTAAGCGTTAATATTTTGTTAAAATTCGCGTTAAATTTTTGTTAAATCAGCTC
ATTTTTTAACCAATAGGCCGAAATCGGCAAAATCCCTTATAAATCAAAAGAATAGACCGAGATAGGGT
[37 nt withheld, positions 1679-1715]
AAAGAACGTGGACTCCAACGTCAAAGG
[49 nt withheld, positions 1743-1791]
T
[91 nt withheld, positions 1793-1883]
G
[124 nt withheld, positions 1885-2008]
CAGGTGGCACTTTTCGGGGAAATGTGCGCGGAACCCCTATTTGTTTATTTTTCTAAATACATTCAAATAT
GTATCCGCTCATGAGACAATAACCCTGATAAATGCTTCAATAATATTGAAAAAGGAAGAGTCCTGAGGCG
GAAAGAACCAGCTGTGGAATGTGTGTCAGTTAGGGTGTGGAAAGTCCCCAGGCTCCCCAGCAGGCAGAAG
TATGCAAAGCATGCATCTCAATTAGTCAGCAACCAGGTGTGGAAAGTCCCCAGGCTCCCCAGCAGGCAGA
AGTATGCAAAGCATGCATCTCAATTAGTCAGCAACCATAGTCCCGCCCCTAACTCCGCCCATCCCGCCCC
TAACTCCGCCCAGTTCCGCCCATTCTCCGCCCCATGGCTGACTAATTTTTTTTATTTATGCAGAGGCCGA
GGCCGCCTCGGCCTCTGAGCTATTCCAGAAGTAGTGAGGAGGCTTTTTTGGAGGCCTAGGCTTTTGCAAA
GATCGATCAAGAGACAGGATGAGGATCGTTTCGCATGATTGAACAAGATGGATTGCACGCAGGTTCTCCG
GCCGCTTGGGTGGAGAGGCTATTCGGCTATGACTGGGCACAACAGACAATCGGCTGCTCTGATGCCGCCG
TGTTCCGGCTGTCAGCGCAGGGGCGCCCGGTTCTTTTTGTCAAGACCGACCTGTCCGGTGCCCTGAATGA
ACTGCAAGACGAGGCAGCGCGGCTATCGTGGCTGGCCACGACGGGCGTTCCTTGCGCAGCTGTGCTCGAC
GTTGTCACTGAAGCGGGAAGGGACTGGCTGCTATTGGGCGAAGTGCCGGGGCAGGATCTCCTGTCATCTC
ACCTTGCTCCTGCCGAGAAAGTATCCATCATGGCTGATGCAATGCGGCGGCTGCATACGCTTGATCCGGC
TACCTGCCCATTCGACCACCAAGCGAAACATCGCATCGAGCGAGCACGTACTCGGATGGAAGCCGGTCTT
GTCGATCAGGATGATCTGGACGAAGAGCATCAGGGGCTCGCGCCAGCCGAACTGTTCGCCAGGCTCAAGG
CGAGCATGCCCGACGGCGAGGATCTCGTCGTGACCCATGGCGATGCCTGCTTGCCGAATATCATGGTGGA
AAATGGCCGCTTTTCTGGATTCATCGACTGTGGCCGGCTGGGTGTGGCGGACCGCTATCAGGACATAGCG
TTGGCTACCCGTGATATTGCTGAAGAGCTTGGCGGCGAATGGGCTGACCGCTTCCTCGTGCTTTACGGTA
TCGCCGCTCCCGATTCGCAGCGCATCGCCTTCTATCGCCTTCTTGACGAGTTCTTCTGAGCGGGACTCTG
GGGTTCGAAATGACCGACCAAGCGACGCCCAACCTGCCATCACGAGATTTCGATTCCACCGCCGCCTTCT
ATGAAAGGTTGGGCTTCGGAATCGTTTTCCGGGACGCCGGCTGGATGATCCTCCAGCGCGGGGATCTCAT
GCTGGAGTTCTTCGCCCACCCTAGGGGGAGGCTAACTGAAACACGGAAGGAGACAATACCGGAAGGAACC
CGCGCTATGACGGCAATAAAAAGACAGAATAAAACGCACGGTGTTGGGTCGTTTGTTCATAAACGCGGGG
TTCGGTCCCAGGGCTGGCACTCTGTCGATACCCCACCGAGACCCCATTGGGGCCAATACGCCCGCGTTTC
TTCCTTTTCCCCACCCCACCCCCCAAGTTCGGGTGAAGGCCCAGGGCTCGCAGCCAACGTCGGGGCGGCA
GGCCCTGCCATAGCCTCAGGTTACTCATATATACTTTAGATTGATTTAAAACTTCATTTTTAATTTAAAA
GGATCTAGGTGAAGATCCTTTTTGATAATCTCATGACCAAAATCCCTTAACGTGAGTTTTCGTTCCACTG
AGCGTCAGACCCCGTAGAAAAGATCAAAGGATCTTCTTGAGATCCTTTTTTTCTGCGCGTAATCTGCTGC
TTGCAAACAAAAAAACCACCGCTACCAGCGGTGGTTTGTTTGCCGGATCAAGAGCTACCAACTCTTTTTC
CGAAGGTAACTGGCTTCAGCAGAGCGCAGATACCAAATACTGTTCTTCTAGTGTAGCCGTAGTTAGGCCA
CCACTTCAAGAACTCTGTAGCACCGCCTACATACCTCGCTCTGCTAATCCTGTTACCAGTGGCTGCTGCC
AGTGGCGATAAGTCGTGTCTTACCGGGTTGGACTCAAGACGATAGTTACCGGATAAGGCGCAGCGGTCGG
GCTGAACGGGGGGTTCGTGCACACAGCCCAGCTTGGAGCGAACGACCTACACCGAACTGAGATACCTACA
GCGTGAGCTATGAGAAAGCGCCACGCTTCCCGAAGGGAGAAAGGCGGACAGGTATCCGGTAAGCGGCAGG
GTCGGAACAGGAGAGCGCACGAGGGAGCTTCCAGGGGGAAACGCCTGGTATCTTTATAGTCCTGTCGGGT
TTCGCCACCTCTGACTTGAGCGTCGATTTTTGTGATGCTCGTCAGGGGGGCGGAGCCTATGGAAAAACGC
CAGCAACGCGGCCTTTTTACGGTTCCTGGCCTTTTGCTGGCCTTTTGCTCACATGTTCTTTCCTGCGTTA
TCCCCTGATTCTGTGGATAACCGTATTACCGCCATGCATTAGTTATTAATAGTAATCAATTACGGGGTCA
TTAGTTCATAGCCCATATATGGAGTTCCGCGTTACATAACTTACGGTAAATGGCCCGCCTGGCTGACCGC
CCAACGACCCCCGCCCATTGACGTCAATAATGACGTATGTTCCCATAGTAACGCCAATAGGGACTTTCCA
TTGACGTCAATGGGTGGAGTATTTACGGTAAACTGCCCACTTGGCAGTACATCAAGTGTATCATATGCCA
AGTACGCCCCCTATTGACGTCAATGACGGTAAATGGCCCGCCTGGCATTATGCCCAGTACATGACCTTAT
GGGACTTTCCTACTTGGCAGTACATCTACGTATTAGTCATCGCTATTACCATG
