>Addgene plasmid #165129 | EGFP-Orf9b L52D | depositor full sequence | sequence record 322264 | EGFP-Orf9b L52D   sequence 738 bps
CACTACCAGCAGAACACCCCCATCGGCGACGGCCCCGTGCTGCTGCCCGACAACCACTACCTGAGCACCC
AGTCCGCCCTGAGCAAAGACCCCAACGAGAAGCGCGATCACATGGTCCTGCTGGAGTTCGTGACCGCCGC
CGGGATCACTCTCGGCATGGACGAGCTGTACAAGTCCGGACTCAGATCTCGAGCTCAAGCTTCGAATTCT
ATGGACCCCAAAATTTCTGAAATGCACCCGGCGCTTCGCTTGGTGGACCCCCAAATCCAACTCGCTGTCA
CGCGGATGGAAAACGCAGTAGGACGCGACCAAAATAATGTCGGCCCAAAAGTGTATCCGATTATCCTCCG
CCTTGGCAGTCCCGACAGCCTGAATATGGCCAGAAAGACTCTTAACAGCCTGGAGGACAAAGCGTTTCAG
CTGACCCCCATTGCGGTTCAGATGACTAAGCTGGCGACAACTGAAGAGTTGCCCGACGAATTTGTGGTAG
TAACCGTAAAGTAAGGATCCACCGGATCTAGATAACTGATCATAATCAGCCATACCACATTTGTAGAGGT
TTTACTTGCTTTAAAAAACCTCCCACAYCDCCCCCTGAACCTGAAACATAAAATGAATGCAATTGTTGTT
GTTAACTTGTTTATTGCAGCTTATAATGGTTACAAATAAAGCAATAGCATCACAAATTTCACAAATAAAG
CATTTTTTTCACTGCATTCTAGTTGTGGTTTGTCCAAA
